Addgene plasmid #171264: Flag-M4-AR-K639A
Purpose: Mammalian expression of 3xFlag-tagged human androgen receptor Lysine mutant: AR-Lys639Ala (AR-K639A)
Depositing lab: Steven Balk. Depositing organization: Beth Israel Deaconess Medical Center.
Backbone
  Vector backbone: p3XFLAG-CMV-10
  Backbone manufacturer: Sigma-Aldrich
  Backbone size w/o insert (bp): 6400
  Vector type: Mammalian Expression
  Selectable markers: Neomycin (select with G418)
Growth in bacteria
  Bacterial resistance: Ampicillin, 100 μg/mL
  Growth temperature: 37°C
  Growth strain: DH5alpha
  Copy number: High Copy
Gene/Insert
  Gene/Insert name: 3xFlag-tagged human androgen receptor Lys639Ala mutant (alt name: Flag-AR-K639A)
  Species: H. sapiens (human)
  Insert size (bp): 3000
  Mutation: AR-Lys639Ala (AR-K639A)
  Entrez Gene: AR (a.k.a. AIS, AR8, DHTR, HUMARA, HYSP1, KD, NR3C4, SBMA, SMAX1, TFM)
  Promoter: CMV
  Tag / fusion protein: Flag (N terminal on backbone)
  Cloning method: Restriction Enzyme; 5′ cloning site BamHI (unknown if destroyed); 3′ cloning site NotI (unknown if destroyed)
  Sequencing primers: 5′ CMV_fwd_primer
Terms and licenses: Academic/Nonprofit Terms; Industry Terms: Not Available to Industry
Depositor comments: Flag-tagged human AR Lysine mutant, and the exact amino position and composition may slightly vary based on human AR versions. Two XmaI sites on the vector backbone and one EcoRI site at the 3'UTR of AR cDNA were deleted by DNA mutagenesis.
How to cite: Flag-M4-AR-K639A was a gift from Steven Balk (Addgene plasmid # 171264 ; http://n2t.net/addgene:171264 ; RRID:Addgene_171264)
