[The description below was written by a language model from this plasmid's Addgene catalogue record and pLannotate feature annotations shown in this document.]
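Description:
Flag-M4-AR-K639A is a mammalian expression plasmid built on the Sigma-Aldrich p3XFLAG-CMV-10 backbone. It carries a human androgen receptor (AR) cDNA with a lysine-to-alanine substitution at position 639. The sequenced plasmid is about 9.3 kb, consistent with a backbone of roughly 6.4 kb plus an insert of roughly 3 kb. In E. coli it replicates from a high-copy ColE1/pUC-type origin and is selected with ampicillin through the bla gene. An f1 origin is also present, which allows single-stranded DNA production. Short lac-derived elements, a T7 promoter and other small fragments in the annotation appear to be backbone remnants with no role in the expression design.

The expression unit consists of the CMV immediate-early enhancer and promoter, then the backbone-encoded N-terminal 3xFLAG epitope with its enterokinase cleavage site. The AR coding sequence follows, cloned between BamHI and NotI, and the unit ends with the human growth hormone polyadenylation signal. A separate SV40 early promoter cassette drives the neo gene, so stably transfected mammalian cells can be selected with G418. The annotation also detects adjacent ble and partial str sequences from the same transposon-derived region, followed by an SV40 poly(A) signal.

The depositor notes that exact residue numbering may differ slightly between human AR reference versions. Two XmaI sites in the backbone and one EcoRI site in the AR 3′UTR were removed by mutagenesis. The record gives the purpose only as mammalian expression of the tagged lysine mutant. The FLAG tag would allow detection or immunoprecipitation of the mutant receptor, for example in comparison with wild-type AR.
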