Features (pLannotate 1.2.2; 22 found; start..end, strand, type, name):
      4..158     -  CDS            lacZα (fragment): LacZα fragment of β-galactosidase; lacZ fragment
    318..697     +  enhancer       CMV enhancer: human cytomegalovirus immediate early enhancer
    699..898     +  promoter       CMV promoter: human cytomegalovirus (CMV) immediate early promoter
    931..996     +  CDS            3xFLAG: three tandem FLAG® epitope tags, followed by an enterokinase cleavage site
   1012..3768    +  CDS            AR: ANDR_HUMAN - Also known as DHTR, NR3C4. Experimental evidence at protein level: Swiss-Prot protein existence level 1. [Isoform 4]: Lacks the C-terminal ligand-binding domain and may therefore constitutively activate the transcription of a specific set of genes independently of steroid hormones. From Homo sapiens (Human).
   4082..4704    +  polyA_signal   hGH poly(A) signal: human growth hormone polyadenylation signal
   4746..5043    +  promoter       SV40 promoter: SV40 enhancer and early promoter
   5097..5888    +  CDS            neo: KKA2_KLEPN - Also known as kan, nptII. Experimental evidence at protein level: Swiss-Prot protein existence level 1. Resistance to kanamycin, neomycin, paromomycin, ribostamycin, butirosin and gentamicin B. From Klebsiella pneumoniae.
   5912..6289    +  CDS            ble: BLE_KLEPN - Experimental evidence at protein level: Swiss-Prot protein existence level 1. Binding protein with a strong affinity to the bleomycin family of antibiotics. Binds to CL990; an antimitotic-antibiotic compound. From Klebsiella pneumoniae.
   6331..6390    +  CDS            str (fragment): STR_KLEPN - Protein inferred from homology: Swiss-Prot protein existence level 3. The aminoglycoside phosphotransferases achieve inactivation of their antibiotic substrates by phosphorylation. From Klebsiella pneumoniae.
   6413..6436    -  rep_origin     CloDF13 ori (fragment): Plasmids containing the CloDF13 (CDF) origin of replication can be propagated in E. coli cells that contain additional plasmids with compatible origins.
   6437..6520    +  CDS            large T antigen (fragment): large T antigen from SV40 (simian virus 40)
   6543..6677    +  polyA_signal   SV40 poly(A) signal: SV40 polyadenylation signal
   6683..6701    -  promoter       T7 promoter: promoter for bacteriophage T7 RNA polymerase
   6739..6755    -  protein_bind   lac operator: The lac repressor binds to the lac operator to inhibit transcription in E. coli. This inhibition can be relieved by adding lactose or isopropyl-β-D-thiogalactopyranoside (IPTG). lac repressor encoded by lacI
   6763..6793    -  promoter       lac promoter: promoter for the E. coli lac operon
   6808..6829    -  protein_bind   CAP binding site: CAP binding activates transcription in the presence of cAMP. E. coli catabolite activator protein
   6842..6934    -  CDS            lacI (fragment): lac repressor; lacI; The lac repressor binds to the lac operator to inhibit transcription in E. coli. This inhibition can be relieved by adding lactose or isopropyl-β-D-thiogalactopyranoside (IPTG).
   7117..7705    -  rep_origin     ori: high-copy-number ColE1/pMB1/pBR322/pUC origin of replication
   7876..8736    -  CDS            AmpR: β-lactamase; bla; confers resistance to ampicillin, carbenicillin, and related antibiotics
   8737..8841    -  promoter       AmpR promoter: bla
   8868..9296    +  rep_origin     f1 ori (sequence partly withheld): f1 bacteriophage origin of replication; arrow indicates direction of (+) strand synthesis
>Addgene plasmid #171264 | Flag-M4-AR-K639A | addgene full sequence | sequence record 335893 | Addgene NGS Result
CCATTCGCCATTCAGGCTGCGCAACTGTTGGGAAGGGCGATCGGTGCGGGCCTCTTCGCTATTACGCCAG
CTGGCGAAAGGGGGATGTGCTGCAAGGCGATTAAGTTGGGTAACGCCAGGGTTTTCCCAGTCACGACGTT
GTAAAACGACGGCCAGTGCCAAGCTGATCTATACATTGAATCAATATTGGCAATTAGCCATATTAGTCAT
TGGTTATATAGCATAAATCAATATTGGCTATTGGCCATTGCATACGTTGTATCTATATCATAATATGTAC
ATTTATATTGGCTCATGTCCAATATGACCGCCATGTTGACATTGATTATTGACTAGTTATTAATAGTAAT
CAATTACGGGGTCATTAGTTCATAGCCCATATATGGAGTTCCGCGTTACATAACTTACGGTAAATGGCCC
GCCTGGCTGACCGCCCAACGACCCCCGCCCATTGACGTCAATAATGACGTATGTTCCCATAGTAACGCCA
ATAGGGACTTTCCATTGACGTCAATGGGTGGAGTATTTACGGTAAACTGCCCACTTGGCAGTACATCAAG
TGTATCATATGCCAAGTCCGCCCCCTATTGACGTCAATGACGGTAAATGGCCCGCCTGGCATTATGCCCA
GTACATGACCTTACGGGACTTTCCTACTTGGCAGTACATCTACGTATTAGTCATCGCTATTACCATGGTG
ATGCGGTTTTGGCAGTACACCAATGGGCGTGGATAGCGGTTTGACTCACGGGGATTTCCAAGTCTCCACC
CCATTGACGTCAATGGGAGTTTGTTTTGGCACCAAAATCAACGGGACTTTCCAAAATGTCGTAATAACCC
CGCCCCGTTGACGCAAATGGGCGGTAGGCGTGTACGGTGGGAGGTCTATATAAGCAGAGCTCGTTTAGTG
AACCGTCAGAATTAACCATGGACTACAAAGACCATGACGGTGATTATAAAGATCATGACATCGATTACAA
GGATGACGATGACAAGCTTCCGCGGGGATCCATGGAAGTGCAGTTAGGGCTGGGAAGGGTCTACCCTCGG
CCGCCGTCCAAGACCTACCGAGGAGCTTTCCAGAATCTGTTCCAGAGCGTGCGCGAAGTGATCCAGAACC
CGGGCCCCAGGCACCCAGAGGCCGCGAGCGCAGCACCTCCCGGCGCCAGTTTGCTGCTGCTGCAGCAGCA
GCAGCAGCAGCAGCAGCAGCAGCAGCAGCAGCAGCAGCAGCAGCAGCAGCAGCAGCAAGAGACTAGCCCC
AGGCAGCAGCAGCAGCAGCAGGGTGAGGATGGTTCTCCCCAAGCCCATCGTAGAGGCCCCACAGGCTACC
TGGTCCTGGATGAGGAACAGCAACCTTCACAGCCGCAGTCGGCCCTGGAGTGCCACCCCGAGAGAGGTTG
CGTCCCAGAGCCTGGAGCCGCCGTGGCCGCCAGCAAGGGGCTGCCGCAGCAGCTGCCAGCACCTCCGGAC
GAGGATGACTCAGCTGCCCCATCCACGTTGTCCCTGCTGGGCCCCACTTTCCCCGGCTTAAGCAGCTGCT
CCGCTGACCTTAAAGACATCCTGAGCGAGGCCAGCACCATGCAACTCCTTCAGCAACAGCAGCAGGAAGC
AGTATCCGAAGGCAGCAGCAGCGGGAGAGCGAGGGAGGCCTCGGGGGCTCCCACTTCCTCCAAGGACAAT
TACTTAGGGGGCACTTCGACCATTTCTGACAACGCCAAGGAGTTGTGTAAGGCAGTGTCGGTGTCCATGG
GCCTGGGTGTGGAGGCGTTGGAGCATCTGAGTCCAGGGGAACAGCTTCGGGGGGATTGCATGTACGCCCC
ACTTTTGGGAGTTCCACCCGCTGTGCGTCCCACTCCTTGTGCCCCATTGGCCGAATGCAAAGGTTCTCTG
CTAGACGACAGCGCAGGCAAGAGCACTGAAGATACTGCTGAGTATTCCCCTTTCAAGGGAGGTTACACCA
AAGGGCTAGAAGGCGAGAGCCTAGGCTGCTCTGGCAGCGCTGCAGCAGGGAGCTCCGGGACACTTGAACT
GCCGTCTACCCTGTCTCTCTACAAGTCCGGAGCACTGGACGAGGCAGCTGCGTACCAGAGTCGCGACTAC
TACAACTTTCCACTGGCTCTGGCCGGACCGCCGCCCCCTCCGCCGCCTCCCCATCCCCACGCTCGCATCA
AGCTGGAGAACCCGCTGGACTACGGCAGCGCCTGGGCGGCTGCGGCGGCGCAGTGCCGCTATGGGGACCT
GGCGAGCCTGCATGGCGCGGGTGCAGCGGGACCCGGTTCTGGGTCACCCTCAGCCGCCGCTTCCTCATCC
TGGCACACTCTCTTCACAGCCGAAGAAGGCCAGTTGTATGGACCGTGTGGTGGTGGTGGGGGTGGTGGCG
GCGGCGGCGGCGGCGGCGGCGGCGGCGGCGGCGGCGGCGGCGGCGGCGAGGCGGGAGCTGTAGCCCCCTA
CGGCTACACTCGGCCCCCTCAGGGGCTGGCGGGCCAGGAAAGCGACTTCACCGCACCTGATGTGTGGTAC
CCTGGCGGCATGGTGAGCAGAGTGCCCTATCCCAGTCCCACTTGTGTCAAAAGCGAAATGGGCCCCTGGA
TGGATAGCTACTCCGGACCTTACGGGGACATGCGTTTGGAGACTGCCAGGGACCATGTTTTGCCCATTGA
CTATTACTTTCCACCCCAGAAGACCTGCCTGATCTGTGGAGATGAAGCTTCTGGGTGTCACTATGGAGCT
CTCACATGTGGAAGCTGCAAGGTCTTCTTCAAAAGAGCCGCTGAAGGGAAACAGAAGTACCTGTGCGCCA
GCAGAAATGATTGCACTATTGATAAATTCCGAAGGAAAAATTGTCCATCTTGTCGTCTTCGGAAATGTTA
TGAAGCAGGGATGACTCTGGGAGCCCGGAAGCTGAAGAAACTTGGTAATCTGGCACTACAGGAGGAAGGA
GAGGCTTCCAGCACCACCAGCCCCACTGAGGAGACAACCCAGAAGCTGACAGTGTCACACATTGAAGGCT
ATGAATGTCAGCCCATCTTTCTGAATGTCCTGGAAGCCATTGAGCCAGGTGTAGTGTGTGCTGGACACGA
CAACAACCAGCCCGACTCCTTTGCAGCCTTGCTCTCTAGCCTCAATGAACTGGGAGAGAGACAGCTTGTA
CACGTGGTCAAGTGGGCCAAGGCCTTGCCTGGCTTCCGCAACTTACACGTGGACGACCAGATGGCTGTCA
TTCAGTACTCCTGGATGGGGCTCATGGTGTTTGCCATGGGCTGGCGATCCTTCACCAATGTCAACTCCAG
GATGCTCTACTTCGCCCCTGATCTGGTTTTCAATGAGTACCGCATGCACAAGTCCCGGATGTACAGCCAG
TGTGTCCGAATGAGGCACCTCTCTCAAGAGTTTGGATGGCTCCAAATCACCCCCCAGGAATTCCTGTGCA
TGAAAGCACTGCTACTCTTCAGCATTATTCCAGTGGATGGGCTGAAAAATCAAAAATTCTTTGATGAACT
TCGAATGAACTACATCAAGGAACTCGATCGTATCATTGCATGCAAAAGAAAAAATCCCACATCCTGCTCA
AGACGCTTCTACCAGCTCACCAAGCTCCTGGACTCCGTGCAGCCTATTGCGAGAGAGCTGCATCAGTTCA
CTTTTGACCTGCTAATCAAGTCACACATGGTGAGCGTGGACTTTCCGGAAATGATGGCAGAGATCATCTC
TGTGCAAGTGCCCAAGATCCTTTCTGGGAAAGTCAAGCCCATCTATTTCCACACCCAGTGAAGCATTGGA
AACCCTATTTCCCCACCCCAGCTCATGCCCCCTTTCAGATGTCTTCTGCCTGTTATAACTCTGCACTACT
CCTCTGCAGTGCCTTGGGGAATTTCCTCTATTGATGTACAGTCTGTCATGAACATGTTCCTCAATTCTAT
TTGCTGGGCTTTTTTTTTCTCTTTCTCTCCTTTCTTTTTCTTCTTCCCTCCCTATCTAACCCTCCCATGG
CACCTTCAGACTTTGCTTCCCATTGTGGCTCCTATCTGTGTTTTGAATGGTGTTGTATGCCTTTATCCAG
CACAGTGGCGGCCGCGATTCCGGGTGGCATCCCTGTGACCCCTCCCCAGTGCCTCTCCTGGCCCTGGAAG
TTGCCACTCCAGTGCCCACCAGCCTTGTCCTAATAAAATTAAGTTGCATCATTTTGTCTGACTAGGTGTC
CTTCTATAATATTATGGGGTGGAGGGGGGTGGTATGGAGCAAGGGGCAAGTTGGGAAGACAACCTGTAGG
GCCTGCGGGGTCTATTGGGAACCAAGCTGGAGTGCAGTGGCACAATCTTGGCTCACTGCAATCTCCGCCT
CCTGGGTTCAAGCGATTCTCCTGCCTCAGCCTCCCGAGTTGTTGGGATTCCAGGCATGCATGACCAGGCT
CAGCTAATTTTTGTTTTTTTGGTAGAGACGGGGTTTCACCATATTGGCCAGGCTGGTCTCCAACTCCTAA
TCTCAGGTGATCTACCCACCTTGGCCTCCCAAATTGCTGGGATTACAGGCGTGAACCACTGCTCCCTTCC
CTGTCCTTCTGATTTTAAAATAACTATACCAGCAGGAGGACGTCCAGACACAGCATAGGCTACCTGGCCA
TGCCCAACCGGTGGGACATTTGAGTTGCTTGCTTGGCACTGTCCTCTCATGCGTTGGGTCCACTCAGTAG
ATGCCTGTTGAATTGGGTACGCGGCCAGCTTGGCTGTGGAATGTGTGTCAGTTAGGGTGTGGAAAGTCCC
CAGGCTCCCCAGCAGGCAGAAGTATGCAAAGCATGCATCTCAATTAGTCAGCAACCAGGTGTGGAAAGTC
CCCAGGCTCCCCAGCAGGCAGAAGTATGCAAAGCATGCATCTCAATTAGTCAGCAACCATAGTCCCGCCC
CTAACTCCGCCCATCCCGCCCCTAACTCCGCCCAGTTCCGCCCATTCTCCGCCCCATGGCTGACTAATTT
TTTTTATTTATGCAGAGGCCGAGGCCGCCTCGGCCTCTGAGCTATTCCAGAAGTAGTGAGGAGGCTTTTT
TGGAGGAATTGATCAGCTTGGGATCTGATCAAGAGACAGGATGAGGATCGTTTCGCATGATTGAACAAGA
TGGATTGCACGCAGGTTCTCCGGCCGCTTGGGTGGAGAGGCTATTCGGCTATGACTGGGCACAACAGACA
ATCGGCTGCTCTGATGCCGCCGTGTTCCGGCTGTCAGCGCAGGGGCGCCCGGTTCTTTTTGTCAAGACCG
ACCTGTCCGGTGCCCTGAATGAACTGCAGGACGAGGCAGCGCGGCTATCGTGGCTGGCCACGACGGGCGT
TCCTTGCGCAGCTGTGCTCGACGTTGTCACTGAAGCGGGAAGGGACTGGCTGCTATTGGGCGAAGTGCCG
GGGCAGGATCTCCTGTCATCTCACCTTGCTCCTGCCGAGAAAGTATCCATCATGGCTGATGCAATGCGGC
GGCTGCATACGCTTGATCCGGCTACCTGCCCATTCGACCACCAAGCGAAACATCGCATCGAGCGAGCACG
TACTCGGATGGAAGCCGGTCTTGTCGATCAGGATGATCTGGACGAAGAGCATCAGGGGCTCGCGCCAGCC
GAACTGTTCGCCAGGCTCAAGGCGCGCATGCCCGACGGCGAGGATCTCGTCGTGACCCATGGCGATGCCT
GCTTGCCGAATATCATGGTGGAAAATGGCCGCTTTTCTGGATTCATCGACTGTGGCCGGCTGGGTGTGGC
GGACCGCTATCAGGACATAGCGTTGGCTACCCGTGATATTGCTGAAGAGCTTGGCGGCGAATGGGCTGAC
CGCTTCCTCGTGCTTTACGGTATCGCCGCTCCCGATTCGCAGCGCATCGCCTTCTATCGCCTTCTTGACG
AGTTCTTCTGAGCGGGACTCTGGGGTTCGAAATGACCGACCAAGCGACGCCCAACCTGCCATCACGAGAT
TTCGATTCCACCGCCGCCTTCTATGAAAGGTTGGGCTTCGGAATCGTTTTCCGGGACGCCGGCTGGATGA
TCCTCCAGCGCGGGGATCTCATGCTGGAGTTCTTCGCCCACCTCGGGCTCGATCCCCTCGCGAGTTGGTT
CAGCTGCTGCCTGAGGCTGGACGACCTCGCGGAGTTCTACCGGCAGTGCAAATCCGTCGGCATCCAGGAA
ACCAGCAGCGGCTATCCGCGCATCCATGCCCCCGAACTGCAGGAGTGGGGAGGCACGATGGCCGCTTTGG
TCGACCCGGACGGGACGCTCCTGCGCCTGATACAGAACGAATTGCTTGCAGGCATCTCATGAGTGTGTCT
TCCCGTTTTCCGCCTGAGGTCACTGCGTGGATGGAGCGCTGGCGCCTGCTGCGCGACGGCGAGCTGCTCA
CCACCCACTCGCCAAGCTGGAACCGTAAAAAGGCCGCGTTGCTGGCGTTTTTCCATAGGCTCCGCCGATC
ATAATCAGCCATACCACATTTGTAGAGGTTTTACTTGCTTTAAAAAACCTCCCACACCTCCCCCTGAACC
TGAAACATAAAATGAATGCAATTGTTGTTGTTAACTTGTTTATTGCAGCTTATAATGGTTACAAATAAAG
CAATAGCATCACAAATTTCACAAATAAAGCATTTTTTTCACTGCATTCTAGTTGTGGTTTGTCCAAACTC
ATCAATGTATCTTATCATGTCTGGATCAATTCCCTATAGTGAGTCGTATTAAATTCGTAATCATGTCATA
GCTGTTTCCTGTGTGAAATTGTTATCCGCTCACAATTCCACACAACATACGAGCCGGAAGCATAAAGTGT
AAAGCCTGGGGTGCCTAATGAGTGAGCTAACTCACATTAATTGCGTTGCGCTCACTGCCCGCTTTCCAGT
CGGGAAACCTGTCGTGCCAGCTGCATTAATGAATCGGCCAACGCGCGGGGAGAGGCGGTTTGCGTATTGG
GCGCTCTTCCGCTTCCTCGCTCACTGACTCGCTGCGCTCGGTCGTTCGGCTGCGGCGAGCGGTATCAGCT
CACTCAAAGGCGGTAATACGGTTATCCACAGAATCAGGGGATAACGCAGGAAAGAACATGTGAGCAAAAG
GCCAGCAAAAGGCCAGGAACCGTAAAAAGGCCGCGTTGCTGGCGTTTTTCCATAGGCTCCGCCCCCCTGA
CGAGCATCACAAAAATCGACGCTCAAGTCAGAGGTGGCGAAACCCGACAGGACTATAAAGATACCAGGCG
TTTCCCCCTGGAAGCTCCCTCGTGCGCTCTCCTGTTCCGACCCTGCCGCTTACCGGATACCTGTCCGCCT
TTCTCCCTTCGGGAAGCGTGGCGCTTTCTCATAGCTCACGCTGTAGGTATCTCAGTTCGGTGTAGGTCGT
TCGCTCCAAGCTGGGCTGTGTGCACGAACCCCCCGTTCAGCCCGACCGCTGCGCCTTATCCGGTAACTAT
CGTCTTGAGTCCAACCCGGTAAGACACGACTTATCGCCACTGGCAGCAGCCACTGGTAACAGGATTAGCA
GAGCGAGGTATGTAGGCGGTGCTACAGAGTTCTTGAAGTGGTGGCCTAACTACGGCTACACTAGAAGAAC
AGTATTTGGTATCTGCGCTCTGCTGAAGCCAGTTACCTTCGGAAAAAGAGTTGGTAGCTCTTGATCCGGC
AAACAAACCACCGCTGGTAGCGGTGGTTTTTTTGTTTGCAAGCAGCAGATTACGCGCAGAAAAAAAGGAT
CTCAAGAAGATCCTTTGATCTTTTCTACGGGGTCTGACGCTCAGTGGAACGAAAACTCACGTTAAGGGAT
TTTGGTCATGAGATTATCAAAAAGGATCTTCACCTAGATCCTTTTAAATTAAAAATGAAGTTTTAAATCA
ATCTAAAGTATATATGAGTAAACTTGGTCTGACAGTTACCAATGCTTAATCAGTGAGGCACCTATCTCAG
CGATCTGTCTATTTCGTTCATCCATAGTTGCCTGACTCCCCGTCGTGTAGATAACTACGATACGGGAGGG
CTTACCATCTGGCCCCAGTGCTGCAATGATACCGCGAGACCCACGCTCACCGGCTCCAGATTTATCAGCA
ATAAACCAGCCAGCCGGAAGGGCCGAGCGCAGAAGTGGTCCTGCAACTTTATCCGCCTCCATCCAGTCTA
TTAATTGTTGCCGGGAAGCTAGAGTAAGTAGTTCGCCAGTTAATAGTTTGCGCAACGTTGTTGCCATTGC
TACAGGCATCGTGGTGTCACGCTCGTCGTTTGGTATGGCTTCATTCAGCTCCGGTTCCCAACGATCAAGG
CGAGTTACATGATCCCCCATGTTGTGCAAAAAAGCGGTTAGCTCCTTCGGTCCTCCGATCGTTGTCAGAA
GTAAGTTGGCCGCAGTGTTATCACTCATGGTTATGGCAGCACTGCATAATTCTCTTACTGTCATGCCATC
CGTAAGATGCTTTTCTGTGACTGGTGAGTACTCAACCAAGTCATTCTGAGAATAGTGTATGCGGCGACCG
AGTTGCTCTTGCCCGGCGTCAATACGGGATAATACCGCGCCACATAGCAGAACTTTAAAAGTGCTCATCA
TTGGAAAACGTTCTTCGGGGCGAAAACTCTCAAGGATCTTACCGCTGTTGAGATCCAGTTCGATGTAACC
CACTCGTGCACCCAACTGATCTTCAGCATCTTTTACTTTCACCAGCGTTTCTGGGTGAGCAAAAACAGGA
AGGCAAAATGCCGCAAAAAAGGGAATAAGGGCGACACGGAAATGTTGAATACTCATACTCTTCCTTTTTC
AATATTATTGAAGCATTTATCAGGGTTATTGTCTCATGAGCGGATACATATTTGAATGTATTTAGAAAAA
TAAACAAATAGGGGTTCCGCGCACATTTCCCCGAAAAGTGCCACCTG
[124 nt withheld, positions 8868-8991]
C
[91 nt withheld, positions 8993-9083]
A
[49 nt withheld, positions 9085-9133]
CCTTTGACGTTGGAGTCCACGTTCTTT
[37 nt withheld, positions 9161-9197]
ACCCTATCTCGGTCTATTCTTTTGATTTATAAGGGATTTTGCCGATTTCGGCCTATTGGTTAAAAAATGA
GCTGATTTAACAAAAATTTAACGCGAATTTTAACAAAATATTAACGCTTACAATTT
